Addgene plasmid #26111: LZRS-Flag_EZH2_ER
Depositing lab: Howard Chang. Depositing organization: Stanford University. Publication: Long non-coding RNA HOTAIR reprograms chromatin state to promote cancer metastasis. Gupta RA, Shah N, Wang KC, Kim J, Horlings HM, Wong DJ, Tsai MC, Hung T, Argani P, Rinn JL, Wang Y, Brzoska P, Kong B, Li R, West RB, van de Vijver MJ, Sukumar S, Chang HY. Nature. 2010 Apr 15. 464(7291):1071-6. 10.1038/nature08975 PubMed 20393566.
Backbone
  Vector backbone: LZRS
  Backbone size w/o insert (bp): 11100
  Vector type: Retroviral
  Selectable markers: Puromycin
Growth in bacteria
  Bacterial resistance: Ampicillin, 100 μg/mL
  Growth temperature: 37°C
  Growth strain: Stbl2
  Growth instructions: STBL2
  Copy number: Low Copy
Gene/Insert
  Gene/Insert name: EZH2
  Species: H. sapiens (human)
  Insert size (bp): 2253
  Entrez Gene: EZH2 (a.k.a. ENX-1, ENX1, EZH2b, KMT6, KMT6A, WVS, WVS2)
  Tag / fusion protein: FLAG (N terminal on insert); ER (C terminal on insert)
  Cloning method: Gateway Cloning; 5′ cloning site attR (destroyed during cloning); 3′ cloning site attR (destroyed during cloning)
  Sequencing primers: 5′ TGGATACACGCCGCCCACGTG; 3′ ATCGTCGACCACTGTGCTGG
Terms and licenses: Academic/Nonprofit Terms; Industry Terms: Not Available to Industry
Depositor comments: There's a G525R mutation in ER. Please see Nucleic Acids Research, 1995, Vol. 23, 1686-1690 for reference regarding this mutation.
How to cite: LZRS-Flag_EZH2_ER was a gift from Howard Chang (Addgene plasmid # 26111 ; http://n2t.net/addgene:26111 ; RRID:Addgene_26111)
