[The description below was written by a language model from this plasmid's Addgene catalogue record and pLannotate feature annotations shown in this document.]
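Description:
LZRS-Flag_EZH2_ER is a Moloney murine leukemia virus-based retroviral expression plasmid built on the LZRS backbone, about 14 kb in total, carrying human EZH2 as a hormone-regulatable fusion protein. It is propagated in E. coli through a ColE1/pUC-type origin with ampicillin selection (AmpR with its bla promoter). The record lists it as low copy and grown in a recombination-deficient strain, which is common for plasmids carrying repeated LTRs. Outside the retroviral unit, the backbone carries the Epstein-Barr virus oriP origin and EBNA1 coding sequence, which allow the plasmid to persist as an episome in packaging cells. It also has a PGK promoter-driven puromycin resistance cassette with an SV40 polyadenylation signal. Because this cassette lies outside the LTRs, puromycin selects plasmid-bearing producer cells rather than transduced target cells.

Between the 5′ and 3′ MMLV LTRs lie the Ψ packaging signal, a truncated gag segment and a pol region containing the splice acceptor, followed by the insert flanked by attB1 and attB2 sites left by Gateway recombination. No internal promoter is annotated, so expression presumably comes from the 5′ LTR. The open reading frame encodes an N-terminal FLAG epitope, the 2,253 bp EZH2 coding sequence (the catalytic subunit of Polycomb repressive complex 2, which methylates histone H3 lysine 27), and a C-terminal estrogen receptor fragment that the annotation matches to mouse Esr1. The depositor notes a G525R mutation in this ER portion. In ER fusion systems this change is generally used to make the domain respond to 4-hydroxytamoxifen rather than endogenous estrogen, so that fusion protein activity can be induced by ligand. The construct is associated with work on HOTAIR-driven chromatin reprogramming in cancer metastasis, and it suits stable retroviral delivery of inducible, epitope-tagged EZH2.
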