Features (pLannotate 1.2.2; 26 found; start..end, strand, type, name):
     14..403     -  promoter       PGK promoter (fragment): mouse phosphoglycerate kinase 1 promoter
    424..447     +  promoter       tet promoter (fragment): E. coli promoter for tetracycline efflux protein gene
    450..794     +  CDS            BRRF2_EBVB9 (fragment): Protein inferred from homology: Swiss-Prot protein existence level 3. From Epstein-Barr virus (strain B95-8) (HHV-4) (Human herpesvirus 4).
    832..1169    +  CDS            EBNA1 (fragment): Epstein-Barr nuclear antigen 1, also known as EBNA-1 crucial for latent viral infection, and for episomal amplification of vectors containing the oriP origin (Okita et al., 2013)
   1129..2133    +  CDS            EBNA1 (fragment): Epstein-Barr nuclear antigen 1, also known as EBNA-1 crucial for latent viral infection, and for episomal amplification of vectors containing the oriP origin (Okita et al., 2013)
   2216..2434    +  CDS            gL (fragment): GL_EBVB9 - Experimental evidence at protein level: Swiss-Prot protein existence level 1. The heterodimer glycoprotein H-glycoprotein L is required for the fusion of viral and plasma membranes leading to virus entry into the host cell. Acts as a functional inhibitor of gH and maintains gH in an inhibited form. Upon binding to host integrins, gL dissociates from gH leading to activation of the viral fusion glycoproteins gB and gH. Fusion of EBV with B-lymphocytes requires the additional receptor- binding protein gp42, which forms a complex with gH/gL. The heterodimer gH/gL targets also host EPHA
   2435..4224    +  rep_origin     oriP: Epstein-Barr virus oriP replication origin (Yates et al., 2000)
   4718..5578    -  CDS            AmpR: β-lactamase; bla; confers resistance to ampicillin, carbenicillin, and related antibiotics
   5579..5683    -  promoter       AmpR promoter: bla
   6100..6691    +  LTR            LTR: long terminal repeat from Moloney murine leukemia virus
   6754..7111    +  misc_feature   MMLV Ψ: packaging signal of Moloney murine leukemia virus (MMLV)
   7176..7592    +  CDS            gag (truncated): truncated Moloney murine leukemia virus (MMLV) gag gene lacking the start codon
   7602..7976    +  misc_feature   pol region: Moloney murine leukemia virus (MMLV) pol region containing the splice acceptor site
   8006..8030    +  protein_bind   attB1: mutant version of attB; recombination site for the Gateway® BP reaction BP Clonase™
   8042..8065    +  CDS            FLAG: FLAG® epitope tag, followed by an enterokinase cleavage site
   8066..10318   +  CDS            EZH2: EZH2_HUMAN - Also known as KMT6. Experimental evidence at protein level: Swiss-Prot protein existence level 1. Polycomb group (PcG) protein. Catalytic subunit of the PRC2/EED-EZH2 complex, which methylates 'Lys-9' (H3K9me) and 'Lys-27' (H3K27me) of histone H3, leading to transcriptional repression of the affected target gene. Able to mono-, di- and trimethylate 'Lys-27' of histone H3 to form H3K27me1, H3K27me2 and H3K27me3, respectively. Displays a preference for substrates with less methylation, loses activity when progressively more methyl groups are incorporated into H3K27, H3K27me0 > H3K27
  10325..11281   +  CDS            Esr1 (fragment): ESR1_MOUSE - Also known as Esr, Estr, Estra, Nr3a1. Experimental evidence at protein level: Swiss-Prot protein existence level 1. Nuclear hormone receptor. The steroid hormones and their receptors are involved in the regulation of eukaryotic gene expression and affect cellular proliferation and differentiation in target tissues. Ligand-dependent nuclear transactivation involves either direct homodimer binding to a palindromic estrogen response element (ERE) sequence or association with other DNA-binding transcription factors, such as AP-1/c-Jun, c-Fos, ATF-2, Sp1 and Sp3, to mediate ERE- indep
  11286..11310   -  protein_bind   attB2: mutant version of attB; recombination site for the Gateway® BP reaction BP Clonase™
  11501..11622   +  LTR            3' LTR (ΔU3) (fragment): self-inactivating 3' long terminal repeat (LTR) from Moloney murine leukemia virus
  11623..12092   +  LTR            LTR: long terminal repeat from Moloney murine leukemia virus
  12158..12210   -  CDS            lacI (fragment): lac repressor; lacI; The lac repressor binds to the lac operator to inhibit transcription in E. coli. This inhibition can be relieved by adding lactose or isopropyl-β-D-thiogalactopyranoside (IPTG).
  12393..12981   -  rep_origin     ori: high-copy-number ColE1/pMB1/pBR322/pUC origin of replication
  13104..13238   -  polyA_signal   SV40 poly(A) signal: SV40 polyadenylation signal
  13261..13344   -  CDS            large T antigen (fragment): large T antigen from SV40 (simian virus 40)
  13353..13418   -  CDS            dmpM (fragment): DMPM_STRAD - Protein inferred from homology: Swiss-Prot protein existence level 3. From Streptomyces alboniger.
  13468..13954   -  CDS            PuroR (fragment): puromycin N-acetyltransferase; pac from Streptomyces alboniger; confers resistance to puromycin
>Addgene plasmid #26111 | LZRS-Flag_EZH2_ER | addgene full sequence | sequence record 192075 | Addgene NGS Result
GCGCCGGCCCGGCGCCCGCCCCTGAGCCCGCCCCCGGACCCACCCCTTCCCAGCCTCTGAGCCCAGAAAG
CGAAGGAGCAAAGCTGCTATTGGCCGCTGCCCCAAAGGCCTACCCGCTTCCATTGCTCAGCGGTGCTGTC
CATCTGCACGAGACTAGTGAGACGTGCTACTTCCATTTGTCACGTCCTGCACGACGCGAGCTGCGGGGCG
GGGGGGAACTTCCTGACTAGGGGAGGAGTAGAAGGTGGCGCGAAGGGGCCACCAAAGAACGGAGCCGGTT
GGCGCCTACCGGTGGATGTGGAATGTGTGCGAGGCCAGAGGCCACTTGTGTAGCGCCAAGTGCCCAGCGG
GGCTGCTAAAGCGCATGCTCCAGACTGCCTTGGGAAAAGCGCCTCCCCTACCCGGTAGAATTAATTCTCA
TGTTTGACAGCTTATCATCGATAAGCTGATCCTCACAGGCCGCACCCAGCTTTTCTTCCGTTGCCCCAGT
AGCATCTCTGTCTGGTGACCTTGAAGAGGAAGAGGAGGGGTCCCGAGAATCCCCATCCCTACCGTCCAGC
AAAAAGGGGGACGAGGAATTTGAGGCCTGGCTTGAGGCTCAGGACGCAAATCTTGAGGATGTTCAGCGGG
AGTTTTCCGGGCTGCGAGTAATTGGTGATGAGGACGAGGATGGTTCGGAGGATGGGGAATTTTCAGACCT
GGATCTGTCTGACAGCGACCATGAAGGGGATGAGGGTGGGGGGGCTGTTGGAGGGGGCAGGAGTCTGCAC
TCCCTGTATTCACTGAGCGTCGTCTAATAAAGATGTCTATTGATCTCTTTTAGTGTGAATCATGTCTGAC
GAGGGGCCAGGTACAGGACCTGGAAATGGCCTAGGAGAGAAGGGAGACACATCTGGACCAGAAGGCTCCG
GCGGCAGTGGACCTCAAAGAAGAGGGGGTGATAACCATGGACGAGGACGGGGAAGAGGACGAGGACGAGG
AGGCGGAAGACCAGGAGCCCCGGGCGGCTCAGGATCAGGGCCAAGACATAGAGATGGTGTCCGGAGACCC
CAAAAACGTCCAAGTTGCATTGGCTGCAAAGGGACCCACGGTGGAACAGGAGCAGGAGCAGGAGCGGGAG
GGGCAGGAGCAGGAGGGGCAGGAGCAGGAGGAGGGGCAGGAGCAGGAGGGGCAGGAGCAGGAGGTGGAGG
CCGGGGTCGAGGAGGCAGTGGAGGCCGGGGTCGAGGAGGTAGTGGAGGCCGGGGTCGAGGAGGTAGTGGA
GGCCGCCGGGGTAGAGGACGTGAAAGAGCCAGGGGGGGAAGTCGTGAAAGAGCCAGGGGGAGAGGTCGTG
GACGTGGAGAAAAGAGGCCCAGGAGTCCCAGTAGTCAGTCATCATCATCCGGGTCTCCACCGCGCAGGCC
CCCTCCAGGTAGAAGGCCATTTTTCCACCCTGTAGGGGAAGCCGATTATTTTGAATACCACCAAGAAGGT
GGCCCAGATGGTGAGCCTGACGTGCCCCCGGGAGCGATAGAGCAGGGCCCCGCAGATGACCCAGGAGAAG
GCCCAAGCACTGGACCCCGGGGTCAGGGTGATGGAGGCAGGCGCAAAAAAGGAGGGTGGTTTGGAAAGCA
TCGTGGTCAAGGAGGTTCCAACCCGAAATTTGAGAACATTGCAGAAGGTTTAAGAGCTCTCCTGGCTAGG
AGTCACGTAGAAAGGACTACCGACGAAGGAACTTGGGTCGCCGGTGTGTTCGTATATGGAGGTAGTAAGA
CCTCCCTTTACAACCTAAGGCGAGGAACTGCCCTTGCTATTCCACAATGTCGTCTTACACCATTGAGTCG
TCTCCCCTTTGGAATGGCCCCTGGACCCGGCCCACAACCTGGCCCGCTAAGGGAGTCCATTGTCTGTTAT
TTCATGGTCTTTTTACAAACTCATATATTTGCTGAGGTTTTGAAGGATGCGATTAAGGACCTTGTTATGA
CAAAGCCCGCTCCTACCTGCAATATCAGGGTGACTGTGTGCAGCTTTGACGATGGAGTAGATTTGCCTCC
CTGGTTTCCACCTATGGTGGAAGGGGCTGCCGCGGAGGGTGATGACGGAGATGACGGAGATGAAGGAGGT
GATGGAGATGAGGGTGAGGAAGGGCAGGAGTGATGTAACTTGTTAGGAGACGCCCTCAATCGTATTAAAA
GCCGTGTATTCCCCCGCACTAAAGAATAAATCCCCAGTAGACATCATGCGTGCTGTTGGTGTATTTCTGG
CCATCTGTCTTGTCACCATTTTCGTCCTCCCAACATGGGGCAATTGGGCATACCCATGTTGTCACGTCAC
TCAGCTCCGCGCTCAACACCTTCTCGCGTTGGAAAACATTAGCGACATTTACCTGGTGAGCAATCAGACA
TGCGACGGCTTTAGCCTGGCCTCCTTAAATTCACCTAAGAATGGGAGCAACCAGCAGGAAAAGGACAAGC
AGCGAAAATTCACGCCCCCTTGGGAGGTGGCGGCATATGCAAAGGATAGCACTCCCACTCTACTACTGGG
TATCATATGCTGACTGTATATGCATGAGGATAGCATATGCTACCCGGATACAGATTAGGATAGCATATAC
TACCCAGATATAGATTAGGATAGCATATGCTACCCAGATATAGATTAGGATAGCCTATGCTACCCAGATA
TAAATTAGGATAGCATATACTACCCAGATATAGATTAGGATAGCATATGCTACCCAGATATAGATTAGGA
TAGCCTATGCTACCCAGATATAGATTAGGATAGCATATGCTACCCAGATATAGATTAGGATAGCATATGC
TATCCAGATATTTGGGTAGTATATGCTACCCAGATATAAATTAGGATAGCATATACTACCCTAATCTCTA
TTAGGATAGCATATGCTACCCGGATACAGATTAGGATAGCATATACTACCCAGATATAGATTAGGATAGC
ATATGCTACCCAGATATAGATTAGGATAGCCTATGCTACCCAGATATAAATTAGGATAGCATATACTACC
CAGATATAGATTAGGATAGCATATGCTACCCAGATATAGATTAGGATAGCCTATGCTACCCAGATATAGA
TTAGGATAGCATATGCTATCCAGATATTTGGGTAGTATATGCTACCCATGGCAACATTAGCCCACCGTGC
TCTCAGCGACCTCGTGAATATGAGGACCAACAACCCTGTGCTTGGCGCTCAGGCGCAAGTGTGTGTAATT
TGTCCTCCAGATCGCAGCAATCGCGCCCCTATCTTGGCCCGCCCACCTACTTATGCAGGTATTCCCCGGG
GTGCCATTAGTGGTTTTGTGGGCAAGTGGTTTGACCGCAGTGGTTAGCGGGGTTACAATCAGCCAAGTTA
TTACACCCTTATTTTACAGTCCAAAACCGCAGGGCGGCGTGTGGGGGCTGACGCGTGCCCCCACTCCACA
ATTTCAAAAAAAAGAGTGGCCACTTGTCTTTGTTTATGGGCCCCATTGGCGTGGAGCCCCGTTTAATTTT
CGGGGGTGTTAGAGACAACCAGTGGAGTCCGCTGCTGTCGGCGTCCACTCTCTTTCCCCTTGTTACAAAT
AGAGTGTAACAACATGGTTCACCTGTCTTGGTCCCTGCCTGGGACACATCTTAATAACCCCAGTATCATA
TTGCACTAGGATTATGTGTTGCCCATAGCCATAAATTCGTGTGAGATGGACATCCAGTCTTTACGGCTTG
TCCCCACCCCATGGATTTCTATTGTTAAAGATATTCAGAATGTTTCATTCCTACACTAGTATTTATTGCC
CAAGGGGTTTGTGAGGGTTATATTGGTGTCATAGCACAATGCCACCACTGAACCCCCCGTCCAAATTTTA
TTCTGGGGGCGTCACCTGAAACCTTGTTTTCGAGCACCTCACATACACCTTACTGTTCACAACTCAGCAG
TTATTCTATTAGCTAAACGAAGGAGAATGAAGAAGCAGGCGAAGATTCAGGAGAGTTCACTGCCCGCTCC
TTGATCTTCAGCCACTGCCCTTGTGACTAAAATGGTTCACTACCCTCGTGGAATCCTGACCCCATGTAAA
TAAAACCGTGACAGCTCATGGGGTGGGAGATATCGCTGTTCCTTAGGACCCTTTTACTAACCCTAATTCG
ATAGCATATGCTTCCCGTTGGGTAACATATGCTATTGAATTAGGGTTAGTCTGGATAGTATATACTACTA
CCCGGGAAGCATATGCTACCCGTTTAGGGTTAACAAGGGGGCCTTATAAACACTATTGCTAATGCCCTCT
TGAGGGTCCGCTTATCGGTAGCTACACAGGCCCCTCTGATTGACGTTGGTGTAGCCTCCCGTAGTCTTCC
TGGGCCCCTGGGAGGTACATGTCCCCCAGCATTGGTGTAAGAGCTTCAGCCAAGAGTTACACATAAAGGC
AATGTTGTGTTGCAGTCCACAGACTGCAAAGTCTGCTCCAGGATGAAAGCCACTCAGTGTTGGCAAATGT
GCACATCCATTTATAAGGATGTCAACTACAGTCAGAGAACCCCTTTGTGTTTGGTCCCCCCCCGTGTCAC
ATGTGGAACAGGGCCCAGTTGGCAAGTTGTACCAACCAACTGAAGGGATTACATGCACTGCCCCGCGAAG
AAGGGGCAGAGATGTCGTAGTCAGGTTTAGTTCGTCCGGGGCGGGGATCTGGCCGCAAATCAATCTAAAG
TATATATGAGTAAACTTGGTCTGACAGTTACCAATGCTTAATCAGTGAGGCACCTATCTCAGCGATCTGT
CTATTTCGTTCATCCATAGTTGCCTGACTCCCCGTCGTGTAGATAACTACGATACGGGAGGGCTTACCAT
CTGGCCCCAGTGCTGCAATGATACCGCGAGACCCACGCTCACCGGCTCCAGATTTATCAGCAATAAACCA
GCCAGCCGGAAGGGCCGAGCGCAGAAGTGGTCCTGCAACTTTATCCGCCTCCATCCAGTCTATTAATTGT
TGCCGGGAAGCTAGAGTAAGTAGTTCGCCAGTTAATAGTTTGCGCAACGTTGTTGCCATTGCTACAGGCA
TCGTGGTGTCACGCTCGTCGTTTGGTATGGCTTCATTCAGCTCCGGTTCCCAACGATCAAGGCGAGTTAC
ATGATCCCCCATGTTGTGCAAAAAAGCGGTTAGCTCCTTCGGTCCTCCGATCGTTGTCAGAAGTAAGTTG
GCCGCAGTGTTATCACTCATGGTTATGGCAGCACTGCATAATTCTCTTACTGTCATGCCATCCGTAAGAT
GCTTTTCTGTGACTGGTGAGTACTCAACCAAGTCATTCTGAGAATAGTGTATGCGGCGACCGAGTTGCTC
TTGCCCGGCGTCAATACGGGATAATACCGCGCCACATAGCAGAACTTTAAAAGTGCTCATCATTGGAAAA
CGTTCTTCGGGGCGAAAACTCTCAAGGATCTTACCGCTGTTGAGATCCAGTTCGATGTAACCCACTCGTG
CACCCAACTGATCTTCAGCATCTTTTACTTTCACCAGCGTTTCTGGGTGAGCAAAAACAGGAAGGCAAAA
TGCCGCAAAAAAGGGAATAAGGGCGACACGGAAATGTTGAATACTCATACTCTTCCTTTTTCAATATTAT
TGAAGCATTTATCAGGGTTATTGTCTCATGAGCGGATACATATTTGAATGTATTTAGAAAAATAAACAAA
TAGGGGTTCCGCGCACATTTCCCCGAAAAGTGCCACCAGCTTTGCTCTTAGGAGTTTCCTAATACATCCC
AAACTCAAATATATAAAGCATTTGACTTGTTCTATGCCCTAGGGGGCGGGGGGAAGCTAAGCCAGCTTTT
TTTAACATTTAAAATGTTAATTCCATTTTAAATGCACAGATGTTTTTATTTCATAAGGGTTTCAATGTGC
ATGAATGCTGCAATATTCCTGTTACCAAAGCTAGTATAAATAAAAATAGATAAACGTGGAAATTACTTAG
AGTTTCTGTCATTAACGTTTCCTTCCTCAGTTGACAACATAAATGCGCTGCTGAGAAGCCAGTTTGCATC
TGTCAGGATCAATTTCCCATTATGCCAGTCATATTAATTACTAGTCAATTAGTTGATTTTTATTTTTGAC
ATATACATGTGAAAGACCCCACCTGTAGGTTTGGCAAGCTAGCTTAAGTAACGCCATTTTGCAAGGCATG
GAAAAATACATAACTGAGAATAGAAAAGTTCAGATCAAGGTCAGGAACAGATGGAACAGCTGAATATGGG
CCAAACAGGATATCTGTGGTAAGCAGTTCCTGCCCCGGCTCAGGGCCAAGAACAGATGGAACAGCTGAAT
ATGGGCCAAACAGGATATCTGTGGTAAGCAGTTCCTGCCCCGGCTCAGGGCCAAGAACAGATGGTCCCCA
GATGCGGTCCAGCCCTCAGCAGTTTCTAGAGAACCATCAGATGTTTCCAGGGTGCCCCAAGGACCTGAAA
TGACCCTGTGCCTTATTTGAACTAACCAATCAGTTCGCTTCTCGCTTCTGTTCGCGCGCTTCTGCTCCCC
GAGCTCAATAAAAGAGCCCACAACCCCTCACTCGGCGCGCCAGTCCTCCGATTGACTGAGTCGCCCGGGT
ACCCGTGTATCCAATAAACCCTCTTGCAGTTGCATCCGACTTGTGGTCTCGCTGTTCCTTGGGAGGGTCT
CCTCTGAGTGATTGACTACCCGTCAGCGGGGGTCTTTCATTTGGGGGCTCGTCCGGGATCGGGAGACCCC
TGCCCAGGGACCACCGACCCACCACCGGGAGGTAAGCTGGCCAGCAACTTATCTGTGTCTGTCCGATTGT
CTAGTGTCTATGACTGATTTTATGCGCCTGCGTCGGTACTAGTTAGCTAACTAGCTCTGTATCTGGCGGA
CCCGTGGTGGAACTGACGAGTTCGGAACACCCGGCCGCAACCCTGGGAGACGTCCCAGGGACTTCGGGGG
CCGTTTTTGTGGCCCGACCTGAGTCCAAAAATCCCGATCGTTTTGGACTCTTTGGTGCACCCCCCTTAGA
GGAGGGATATGTGGTTCTGGTAGGAGACGAGAACCTAAAACAGTTCCCGCCTCCGTCTGAATTTTTGCTT
TCGGTTTGGGACCGAAGCCGCGCCGCGCGTCTTGTCTGCTGCAGCATCGTTCTGTGTTGTCTCTGTCTGA
CTGTGTTTCTGTATTTGTCTGAAAATTTGGGCCCGGGCCAGACTGTTACCACTCCCTTAAGTTTGACCTT
AGGTCACTGGAAAGATGTCGAGCGGATCGCTCACAACCAGTCGGTAGTTGTCAAGAAGAGACGTTGGGTT
ACCTTCTGCTCTGCAGAATGGCCAACCTTTAACGTCGGATGGCCGCGAGACGGCACCTTTAACCGAGACC
TCATCACCCAGGTTAAGATCAAGGTCTTTTCACCTGGCCCGCATGGACACCCAGACCAGGTCCCCTACAT
CGTGACCTGGGAAGCCTTGGCTTTTGACCCCCCTCCCTGGGTCAAGCCCTTTGTACACCCTAAGCCTCCG
CCTCCTCTTCCTCCATCCGCCCCGTCTCTCCCCCTTGAACCTCCTCGTTCGACCCCGCCTCGATCCTCCC
TTTATCCAGCCCTCACTCCTTCTCTAGGCGCCCCCATATGGCCATATGAGATCTTATATGGGGCACCCCC
GCCCCTTGTAAACTTCCCTGACCCTGACTTGACAAGAGTTACTAACAGCCCCTCTCTCCAAGCTCACTTA
CAGGCTCTCTACTTAGTCCAGCACGAAGTCTGGAGACCTCTGGCGGCAGCCTACCAAGAACAACTGGACC
GACCGGTGGTACCTCACCCTTACCGAGTCGGCGACACAGTGTGGGTCCGCCGACACCAGACTAAGAACCT
AGAACCTCGCTGGAAAGGACCTTACACAGTCCTGCTGACCACCCCCACCGCCCTCAAAGTAGACGGCATC
GCAGCTTGGATACACGCCGCCCACGTGAAGGCTGCCGACCCCGGGGGTGGACCATCCTCTAGACTGCCGG
ATCCCAGTGTGGTGGTACGGGAATCACAAGTTTGTACAAAAAAGCAGGCTTCGCCACCATGGATTACAAG
GACGACGATGACAAGATGGGCCAGACTGGGAAGAAATCTGAGAAGGGACCAGTTTGTTGGCGGAAGCGTG
TAAAATCAGAGTACATGCGACTGAGACAGCTCAAGAGGTTCAGACGAGCTGATGAAGTAAAGAGTATGTT
TAGTTCCAATCGTCAGAAAATTTTGGAAAGAACGGAAATCTTAAACCAAGAATGGAAACAGCGAAGGATA
CAGCCTGTGCACATCCTGACTTCTGTGAGCTCATTGCGCGGGACTAGGGAGTGTTCGGTGACCAGTGACT
TGGATTTTCCAACACAAGTCATCCCATTAAAGACTCTGAATGCAGTTGCTTCAGTACCCATAATGTATTC
TTGGTCTCCCCTACAGCAGAATTTTATGGTGGAAGATGAAACTGTTTTACATAACATTCCTTATATGGGA
GATGAAGTTTTAGATCAGGATGGTACTTTCATTGAAGAACTAATAAAAAATTATGATGGGAAAGTACACG
GGGATAGAGAATGTGGGTTTATAAATGATGAAATTTTTGTGGAGTTGGTGAATGCCCTTGGTCAATATAA
TGATGATGACGATGATGATGATGGAGACGATCCTGAAGAAAGAGAAGAAAAGCAGAAAGATCTGGAGGAT
CACCGAGATGATAAAGAAAGCCGCCCACCTCGGAAATTTCCTTCTGATAAAATTTTTGAAGCCATTTCCT
CAATGTTTCCAGATAAGGGCACAGCAGAAGAACTAAAGGAAAAATATAAAGAACTCACCGAACAGCAGCT
CCCAGGCGCACTTCCTCCTGAATGTACCCCCAACATAGATGGACCAAATGCTAAATCTGTTCAGAGAGAG
CAAAGCTTACACTCCTTTCATACGCTTTTCTGTAGGCGATGTTTTAAATATGACTGCTTCCTACATCGTA
AGTGCAATTATTCTTTTCATGCAACACCCAACACTTATAAGCGGAAGAACACAGAAACAGCTCTAGACAA
CAAACCTTGTGGACCACAGTGTTACCAGCATTTGGAGGGAGCAAAGGAGTTTGCTGCTGCTCTCACCGCT
GAGCGGATAAAGACCCCACCAAAACGTCCAGGAGGCCGCAGAAGAGGACGGCTTCCCAATAACAGTAGCA
GGCCCAGCACCCCCACCATTAATGTGCTGGAATCAAAGGATACAGACAGTGATAGGGAAGCAGGGACTGA
AACGGGGGGAGAGAACAATGATAAAGAAGAAGAAGAGAAGAAAGATGAAACTTCGAGCTCCTCTGAAGCA
AATTCTCGGTGTCAAACACCAATAAAGATGAAGCCAAATATTGAACCTCCTGAGAATGTGGAGTGGAGTG
GTGCTGAAGCCTCAATGTTTAGAGTCCTCATTGGCACTTACTATGACAATTTCTGTGCCATTGCTAGGTT
AATTGGGACCAAAACATGTAGACAGGTGTATGAGTTTAGAGTCAAAGAATCTAGCATCATAGCTCCAGCT
CCCGCTGAGGATGTGGATACTCCTCCAAGGAAAAAGAAGAGGAAACACCGGTTGTGGGCTGCACACTGCA
GAAAGATACAGCTGAAAAAGGACGGCTCCTCTAACCATGTTTACAACTATCAACCCTGTGATCATCCACG
GCAGCCTTGTGACAGTTCGTGCCCTTGTGTGATAGCACAAAATTTTTGTGAAAAGTTTTGTCAATGTAGT
TCAGAGTGTCAAAACCGCTTTCCGGGATGCCGCTGCAAAGCACAGTGCAACACCAAGCAGTGCCCGTGCT
ACCTGGCTGTCCGAGAGTGTGACCCTGACCTCTGTCTTACTTGTGGAGCCGCTGACCATTGGGACAGTAA
AAATGTGTCCTGCAAGAACTGCAGTATTCAGCGGGGCTCCAAAAAGCATCTATTGCTGGCACCATCTGAC
GTGGCAGGCTGGGGGATTTTTATCAAAGATCCTGTGCAGAAAAATGAATTCATCTCAGAATACTGTGGAG
AGATTATTTCTCAAGATGAAGCTGACAGAAGAGGGAAAGTGTATGATAAATACATGTGCAGCTTTCTGTT
CAACTTGAACAATGATTTTGTGGTGGATGCAACCCGCAAGGGTAACAAAATTCGTTTTGCAAATCATTCG
GTAAATCCAAACTGCTATGCAAAAGTTATGATGGTTAACGGTGATCACAGGATAGGTATTTTTGCCAAGA
GAGCCATCCAGACTGGCGAAGAGCTGTTTTTTGATTACAGATACAGCCAGGCTGATGCCCTGAAGTATGT
CGGCATCGAAAGAGAAATGGAAATCCCGGATCCACGAAATGAAATGGGTGCTTCAGGAGACATGAGGGCT
GCCAACCTTTGGCCAAGCCCTCTTGTGATTAAGCACACTAAGAAGAATAGCCCTGCCTTGTCCTTGACAG
CTGACCAGATGGTCAGTGCCTTGTTGGATGCTGAACCGCCCATGATCTATTCTGAATATGATCCTTCTAG
ACCCTTCAGTGAAGCCTCAATGATGGGCTTATTGACCAACCTAGCAGATAGGGAGCTGGTTCATATGATC
AACTGGGCAAAGAGAGTGCCAGGCTTTGGGGACTTGAATCTCCATGATCAGGTCCACCTTCTCGAGTGTG
CCTGGCTGGAGATTCTGATGATTGGTCTCGTCTGGCGCTCCATGGAACACCCGGGGAAGCTCCTGTTTGC
TCCTAACTTGCTCCTGGACAGGAATCAAGGTAAATGTGTGGAAGGCATGGTGGAGATCTTTGACATGTTG
CTTGCTACGTCAAGTCGGTTCCGCATGATGAACCTGCAGGGTGAAGAGTTTGTGTGCCTCAAATCCATCA
TTTTGCTTAATTCCGGAGTGTACACGTTTCTGTCCAGCACCTTGAAGTCTCTGGAAGAGAAGGACCACAT
CCACCGTGTCCTGGACAAGATCACAGACACTTTGATCCACCTGATGGCCAAAGCTGGCCTGACTCTGCAG
CAGCAGCATCGCCGCCTAGCTCAGCTCCTTCTCATTCTTTCCCATATCCGGCATATGAGTAACAAACGCA
TGGAGCATCTCTACAACATGAAATGCAAGAACGTGGTACCCCTCTATGACCTGCTCCTGGAGATGTTGGA
TGCCCACCGCCTTCATGCCCCAGCCAGTCGCATGGGAGTGCCCCCAGAGGAGCCCAGCCAGACCCAGCTG
GCCACCACCAGCTCCACTTCAGCACATTCCTTACAAACCTACTACATACCCCCGGAAGCAGAGGGCTTCC
CCAACACGATCTAGGACCCAGCTTTCTTGTACAAAGTGGTGATATTCCAGCTGAGCGCCGGTCGCTACCA
TTACCAGTTGGTCTGGTGTCAAAAATAATAATAACCGGGCAGGCCATGTCTGCCCGTATTTCGCGTAAGG
AAATCCATTATGTACTATTTTCGAGCGGCCGCCAGCACAGTGGTCGACGATAAAATAAAAGATTTTATTT
AGTCTCCAGAAAAAGGGGGGAATGAAAGACCCCACCTGTAGGTTTGGCAAGCTAGCTTAAGTAACGCCAT
TTTGCAAGGCATGGAAAAATACATAACTGAGAATAGAGAAGTTCAGATCAAGGTCAGGAACAGATGGAAC
AGCTGAATATGGGCCAAACAGGATATCTGTGGTAAGCAGTTCCTGCCCCGGCTCAGGGCCAAGAACAGAT
GGAACAGCTGAATATGGGCCAAACAGGATATCTGTGGTAAGCAGTTCCTGCCCCGGCTCAGGGCCAAGAA
CAGATGGTCCCCAGATGCGGTCCAGCCCTCAGCAGTTTCTAGAGAACCATCAGATGTTTCCAGGGTGCCC
CAAGGACCTGAAATGACCCTGTGCCTTATTTGAACTAACCAATCAGTTCGCTTCTCGCTTCTGTTCGCGC
GCTTCTGCTCCCCGAGCTCAATAAAAGAGCCCACAACCCCTCACTCGGGGCGCCAGTCCTCCGATTGACT
GAGTCGCCCGGGTACCCGTGTATCCAATAAACCCTCTTGCAGTTGCATCCGACTTGTGGTCTCGCTGTTC
CTTGGGAGGGTCTCCTCTGAGTGATTGACTACCCGTCAGCGGGGGTCTTTCACATGCAGCATGTATCAAA
ATTAATTTGGTTTTTTTTCTTAAGTATTTACATTAAATGGCCATAGTTGCATTAATGAATCGGCCAACGC
GCGGGGAGAGGCGGTTTGCGTATTGGGCGCTCTTCCGCTTCCTCGCTCACTGACTCGCTGCGCTCGGTCG
TTCGGCTGCGGCGAGCGGTATCAGCTCACTCAAAGGCGGTAATACGGTTATCCACAGAATCAGGGGATAA
CGCAGGAAAGAACATGTGAGCAAAAGGCCAGCAAAAGGCCAGGAACCGTAAAAAGGCCGCGTTGCTGGCG
TTTTTCCATAGGCTCCGCCCCCCTGACGAGCATCACAAAAATCGACGCTCAAGTCAGAGGTGGCGAAACC
CGACAGGACTATAAAGATACCAGGCGTTTCCCCCTGGAAGCTCCCTCGTGCGCTCTCCTGTTCCGACCCT
GCCGCTTACCGGATACCTGTCCGCCTTTCTCCCTTCGGGAAGCGTGGCGCTTTCTCATAGCTCACGCTGT
AGGTATCTCAGTTCGGTGTAGGTCGTTCGCTCCAAGCTGGGCTGTGTGCACGAACCCCCCGTTCAGCCCG
ACCGCTGCGCCTTATCCGGTAACTATCGTCTTGAGTCCAACCCGGTAAGACACGACTTATCGCCACTGGC
AGCAGCCACTGGTAACAGGATTAGCAGAGCGAGGTATGTAGGCGGTGCTACAGAGTTCTTGAAGTGGTGG
CCTAACTACGGCTACACTAGAAGAACAGTATTTGGTATCTGCGCTCTGCTGAAGCCAGTTACCTTCGGAA
AAAGAGTTGGTAGCTCTTGATCCGGCAAACAAACCACCGCTGGTAGCGGTGGTTTTTTTGTTTGCAAGCA
GCAGATTACGCGCAGAAAAAAAGGATCTCAAGAAGATCCTTTGATCTTTTCTACGGGGTCTGACGCTCAG
TGGAACGAAAACTCACGTTAAGGGATTTTGGTCATGAGATTATCAAAAAGGATCTTCACCTAGATCCTTT
TGCGGCCGAATTAGATCCAGACATGATAAGATACATTGATGAGTTTGGACAAACCACAACTAGAATGCAG
TGAAAAAAATGCTTTATTTGTGAAATTTGTGATGCTATTGCTTTATTTGTAACCATTATAAGCTGCAATA
AACAAGTTAACAACAACAATTGCATTCATTTTATGTTTCAGGTTCAGGGGGAGGTGTGGGAGGTTTTTTA
AAGCAAGTAAAACCTCTACAAATGTGGTATGGCTGATTATGATCCTCTAGAGTCGGTGGGCCTCGGGGGC
GGGTGCGGGGTCGGCGGGGCCGCCCCGGGTGGCTTCGGTCGGAGCCATGGGGTCGTGCGCTCCTTTCGGT
CGGGCGCTGCGGGTCGTGGGGCGGGCGTCAGGCACCGGGCTTGCGGGTCATGCACCAGGTGCGCGGTCCT
TCGGGCACCTCGACGTCGGCGGTGACGGTGAAGCCGAGCCGCTCGTAGAAGGGGAGGTTGCGGGGCGCGG
AGGTCTCCAGGAAGGCGGGCACCCCGGCGCGCTCGGCCGCCTCCACTCCGGGGAGCACGACGGCGCTGCC
CAGACCCTTGCCCTGGTGGTCGGGCGAGACGCCGACGGTGGCCAGGAACCACGCGGGCTCCTTGGGCCGG
TGCGGCGCCAGGAGGCCTTCCATCTGTTGCTGCGCGGCCAGCCGGGAACCGCTCAACTCGGCCATGCGCG
GGCCGATCTCGGCGAACACCGCCCCCGCTTCGACGCTCTCCGGCGTGGTCCAGACCGCCACCGCGGCGCC
GTCGTCCGCGACCCACACCTTGCCGATGTCGAGCCCGACGCGCGTGAGGAAGAGTTCTTGCAGCTCGGTG
ACCCGCTCGATGTGGCGGTCCGGG
