>Addgene plasmid #26111 | LZRS-Flag_EZH2_ER | addgene partial sequence | sequence record 32171 | 26111 with hEZH2-R (5' tactttcccatcat 3')
TCTCCCATATAAGGAATGTTATGTAAAACAGTTTCATCTTCCACCATAAAATTCTGCTGTAGGGGAGACC
AAGAATACATTATGGGTACTGAAGCAACTGCATTCAGAGTCTTTAATGGGATGACTTGTGTTGGAAAATC
CAAGTCACTGGTCACCGAACACTCCCTAGTCCCGCGCAATGAGCTCACAGAAGTCAGGATGTGCACAGGC
TGTATCCTTCGCTGTTTCCATTCTTGGTTTAAGATTTCCGTTCTTTCCAAAATTTTCTGACGATTGGAAC
TAAACATACTCTTTACTTCATCAGCTCGTCTGAACCTCTTGAGCTGTCTCAGTCGCATGTACTCTGATTT
TACACGCTTCCGCCAACAAACTGGTCCCTTCTCAGATTTCTTCCCAGTCTGGCCCATCTTGTCATCGTCG
TCCTTGTAATCCATGGTGGCGAAGCCTGCTTTTTTGTACAAACTTGTGATTCCCGTACCACCACACTGGG
ATCCNGCAGTCTAGAGGATGGTCCACCCCCGGGGTCGGCAGCCTTCACGTGGGCGGCGTGTATCCAAGCT
GCGATGCCGTCTACTTTGAGGGCGGTGGGGGTGGTCAGCAGGACTGTGTAAGGTCCTTTCCAGCGAGGTT
CTAGGTTCTTAGTCTGGTGTCGGCGGACCCACACTGTGTCGCCGACTCGGTAAGGGTGAGGTACCACCGG
TCGGTCCAGTTGTTCTTGGTAGGCTGCCGCCAGAGGTCTCCAGACTTCGTGCTGGACTAAGTAGAGAGCC
TGTAAGTGAGCTTGGAGAGAGGGGGCTG
