>Addgene plasmid #26111 | LZRS-Flag_EZH2_ER | addgene partial sequence | sequence record 32172 | 26111 with ER-R 5'-GATCGTGTTGGGGAAGCCCTCTGC
TGTGCTGAAGTGGAGCTGGTGGTGGCCAGCTGGGTCTGGCTGGGCTCCTCTGGGGGCACTCCCATGCGAC
TGGCTGGGGCATGAAGGCGGTGGGCATCCAACATCTCCAGGAGCAGGTCATAGAGGGGTACCACGTTCTT
GCATTTCATGTTGTAGAGATGCTCCATGCGTTTGTTACTCATATGCCGGATATGGGAAAGAATGAGAAGG
AGCTGAGCTAGGCGGCGATGCTGCTGCTGCAGAGTCAGGCCAGCTTTGGCCATCAGGTGGATCAAAGTGT
CTGTGATCTTGTCCAGGACACGGTGGATGTGGTCCTTCTCTTCCAGAGACTTCAAGGTGCTGGACAGAAA
CGTGTACACTCCGGAATTAAGCAAAATGATGGATTTGAGGCACACAAACTCTTCACCCTGCAGGTTCATC
ATGCGGAACCGACTTGACGTAGCAAGCAACATGTCAAAGATCTCCACCATGCCTTCCACACATTTACCTT
GATTCCTGTCCAGGAGCAAGTTAGGAGCAAACAGGAGCTTCCCCGGGTGTTCCATGGAGCGCCAGACGAG
ACCAATCATCAGAATCTCCAGCCAGGCACACTCGAGAAGGTGGACCTGATCATGGAGATTCAAGTCCCCA
AAGCCTGGCACTCTCTTTGCCCAGTTGATCATATGAACCAGCTCCCTATCTGCTAGGTTGGTCAATAAGC
CCATCATTGAGGCTTCACTGAAGGGTCTAGAAGGATCATATTCAGAATAGATCATGGGGCGGTTCAGCAT
CCAACAAGGCA
